>Addgene plasmid #185207 | pST_D4NWF2_DrHD_b03_dom3 (pBS0681) | addgene full sequence | sequence record 366869 | Addgene NGS Result
CGGATCGGGAGATCTCCCGATCCCCTATGGTGCACTCTCAGTACAATCTGCTCTGATGCCGCATAGTTAA
GCCAGTATCTGCTCCCTGCTTGTGTGTTGGAGGTCGCTGAGTAGTGCGCGAGCAAAATTTAAGCTACAAC
AAGGCAAGGCTTGACCGACAATTGCATGAAGAATCTGCTTAGGGTTAGGCGTTTTGCGCTGCTTCGCGAT
GTACGGGCCAGATATACGCGTTGACATTGATTATTGACTAGTTATTAATAGTAATCAATTACGGGGTCAT
TAGTTCATAGCCCATATATGGAGTTCCGCGTTACATAACTTACGGTAAATGGCCCGCCTGGCTGACCGCC
CAACGACCCCCGCCCATTGACGTCAATAATGACGTATGTTCCCATAGTAACGCCAATAGGGACTTTCCAT
TGACGTCAATGGGTGGAGTATTTACGGTAAACTGCCCACTTGGCAGTACATCAAGTGTATCATATGCCAA
GTACGCCCCCTATTGACGTCAATGACGGTAAATGGCCCGCCTGGCATTATGCCCAGTACATGACCTTATG
GGACTTTCCTACTTGGCAGTACATCTACGTATTAGTCATCGCTATTACCATGGTGATGCGGTTTTGGCAG
TACATCAATGGGCGTGGATAGCGGTTTGACTCACGGGGATTTCCAAGTCTCCACCCCATTGACGTCAATG
GGAGTTTGTTTTGGCACCAAAATCAACGGGACTTTCCAAAATGTCGTAACAACTCCGCCCCATTGACGCA
AATGGGCGGTAGGCGTGTACGGTGGGAGGTCTATATAAGCAGAGCTCTCTGGCTAACTAGAGAACCCACT
GCTTACTGGCTTATCGAAATTAATACGACTCACTATAGGGAGACCCAAGCTGGCTAGCCACCATGTATGC
CGAGGCCGCCAAGGAGAAACTGGCCAAGGTGGCTGAGGACGTGAAGGCCTCTGCCCAGCACTTTGCCGAG
GACACAGTGAAGTGATGAATTGCCAATTGAAATTTGACGGCCTATGTCACTGAAACTATCCAAACACCCC
ATGTCGATACTGAACGTATCGACGCATACCTCCTTCCTTGAAAACGCACAATCATACAACTGGGCACATA
ATGCGTACGCCCATCTAGTACACCCATCTCTGTAGGTCCAGTTCAAGAGCTGGAAGAGCACCCTCCACTT
AGACGTGCCGTAAGATAGAGGTTAGTGAGAATAGCCATCCAATATGAGCGTTGATAGCTAGACGAGGATA
AGGCAGTGATAGAAGGGGCACCAAGCTTCATTCGCACCCGCTGATCAGCCTCGACTGTGCCTTCTAGTTG
CCAGCCATCTGTTGTTTGCCCCTCCCCCGTGCCTTCCTTGACCCTGGAAGGTGCCACTCCCACTGTCCTT
TCCTAATAAAATGAGGAAATTGCATCGCATTGTCTGAGTAGGTGTCATTCTATTCTGGGGGGTGGGGTGG
GGCAGGACAGCAAGGGGGAGGATTGGGAAGACAATAGCAGGCATGCTGGGGATGCGGTGGGCTCTATGGC
TTCTGAGGCGGAAAGAACCAGCTGGGGCTCTAGGGGGTATCCCC
[124 nt withheld, positions 1585-1708]
C
[91 nt withheld, positions 1710-1800]
A
[49 nt withheld, positions 1802-1850]
CCTTTGACGTTGGAGTCCACGTTCTTT
[37 nt withheld, positions 1878-1914]
ACCCTATCTCGGTCTATTCTTTTGATTTATAAGGGATTTTGCCGATTTCGGCCTATTGGTTAAAAAATGA
GCTGATTTAACAAAAATTTAACGCGAATTAATTCTGTGGAATGTGTGTCAGTTAGGGTGTGGAAAGTCCC
CAGGCTCCCCAGCAGGCAGAAGTATGCAAAGCATGCATCTCAATTAGTCAGCAACCAGGTGTGGAAAGTC
CCCAGGCTCCCCAGCAGGCAGAAGTATGCAAAGCATGCATCTCAATTAGTCAGCAACCATAGTCCCGCCC
CTAACTCCGCCCATCCCGCCCCTAACTCCGCCCAGTTCCGCCCATTCTCCGCCCCATGGCTGACTAATTT
TTTTTATTTATGCAGAGGCCGAGGCCGCCTCTGCCTCTGAGCTATTCCAGAAGTAGTGAGGAGGCTTTTT
TGGAGGCCTAGGCTTTTGCAAAAAGCTCCCGGGAGCTTGTATATCCATTTTCGGATCTGATCAGCACGTG
TTGACAATTAATCATCGGCATAGTATATCGGCATAGTATAATACGACAAGGTGAGGAACTAAACCATGGC
CAAGTTGACCAGTGCCGTTCCGGTGCTCACCGCGCGCGACGTCGCCGGAGCGGTCGAGTTCTGGACCGAC
CGGCTCGGGTTCTCCCGGGACTTCGTGGAGGACGACTTCGCCGGTGTGGTCCGGGACGACGTGACCCTGT
TCATCAGCGCGGTCCAGGACCAGGTGGTGCCGGACAACACCCTGGCCTGGGTGTGGGTGCGCGGCCTGGA
CGAGCTGTACGCCGAGTGGTCGGAGGTCGTGTCCACGAACTTCCGGGACGCCTCCGGGCCGGCCATGACC
GAGATCGGCGAGCAGCCGTGGGGGCGGGAGTTCGCCCTGCGCGACCCGGCCGGCAACTGCGTGCACTTCG
TGGCCGAGGAGCAGGACTGACACGTGCTACGAGATTTCGATTCCACCGCCGCCTTCTATGAAAGGTTGGG
CTTCGGAATCGTTTTCCGGGACGCCGGCTGGATGATCCTCCAGCGCGGGGATCTCATGCTGGAGTTCTTC
GCCCACCCCAACTTGTTTATTGCAGCTTATAATGGTTACAAATAAAGCAATAGCATCACAAATTTCACAA
ATAAAGCATTTTTTTCACTGCATTCTAGTTGTGGTTTGTCCAAACTCATCAATGTATCTTATCATGTCTG
TATACCGTCGACCTCTAGCTAGAGCTTGGCGTAATCATGGTCATAGCTGTTTCCTGTGTGAAATTGTTAT
CCGCTCACAATTCCACACAACATACGAGCCGGAAGCATAAAGTGTAAAGCCTGGGGTGCCTAATGAGTGA
GCTAACTTACATTAATTGCGTTGCGCTCACTGCCCGCTTTCCAGTCGGGAAACCTGTCGTGCCAGCTGCA
TTAATGAATCGGCCAACGCGCGGGGAGAGGCGGTTTGCGTATTGGGCGCTCTTCCGCTTCCTCGCTCACT
GACTCGCTGCGCTCGGTCGTTCGGCTGCGGCGAGCGGTATCAGCTCACTCAAAGGCGGTAATACGGTTAT
CCACAGAATCAGGGGATAACGCAGGAAAGAACATGTGAGCAAAAGGCCAGCAAAAGGCCAGGAACCGTAA
AAAGGCCGCGTTGCTGGCGTTTTTCCATAGGCTCCGCCCCCCTGACGAGCATCACAAAAATCGACGCTCA
AGTCAGAGGTGGCGAAACCCGACAGGACTATAAAGATACCAGGCGTTTCCCCCTGGAAGCTCCCTCGTGC
GCTCTCCTGTTCCGACCCTGCCGCTTACCGGATACCTGTCCGCCTTTCTCCCTTCGGGAAGCGTGGCGCT
TTCTCATAGCTCACGCTGTAGGTATCTCAGTTCGGTGTAGGTCGTTCGCTCCAAGCTGGGCTGTGTGCAC
GAACCCCCCGTTCAGCCCGACCGCTGCGCCTTATCCGGTAACTATCGTCTTGAGTCCAACCCGGTAAGAC
ACGACTTATCGCCACTGGCAGCAGCCACTGGTAACAGGATTAGCAGAGCGAGGTATGTAGGCGGTGCTAC
AGAGTTCTTGAAGTGGTGGCCTAACTACGGCTACACTAGAAGAACAGTATTTGGTATCTGCGCTCTGCTG
AAGCCAGTTACCTTCGGAAAAAGAGTTGGTAGCTCTTGATCCGGCAAACAAACCACCGCTGGTAGCGGTG
GTTTTTTTGTTTGCAAGCAGCAGATTACGCGCAGAAAAAAAGGATCTCAAGAAGATCCTTTGATCTTTTC
TACGGGGTCTGACGCTCAGTGGAACGAAAACTCACGTTAAGGGATTTTGGTCATGAGATTATCAAAAAGG
ATCTTCACCTAGATCCTTTTAAATTAAAAATGAAGTTTTAAATCAATCTAAAGTATATATGAGTAAACTT
GGTCTGACAGTTACCAATGCTTAATCAGTGAGGCACCTATCTCAGCGATCTGTCTATTTCGTTCATCCAT
AGTTGCCTGACTCCCCGTCGTGTAGATAACTACGATACGGGAGGGCTTACCATCTGGCCCCAGTGCTGCA
ATGATACCGCGAGACCCACGCTCACCGGCTCCAGATTTATCAGCAATAAACCAGCCAGCCGGAAGGGCCG
AGCGCAGAAGTGGTCCTGCAACTTTATCCGCCTCCATCCAGTCTATTAATTGTTGCCGGGAAGCTAGAGT
AAGTAGTTCGCCAGTTAATAGTTTGCGCAACGTTGTTGCCATTGCTACAGGCATCGTGGTGTCACGCTCG
TCGTTTGGTATGGCTTCATTCAGCTCCGGTTCCCAACGATCAAGGCGAGTTACATGATCCCCCATGTTGT
GCAAAAAAGCGGTTAGCTCCTTCGGTCCTCCGATCGTTGTCAGAAGTAAGTTGGCCGCAGTGTTATCACT
CATGGTTATGGCAGCACTGCATAATTCTCTTACTGTCATGCCATCCGTAAGATGCTTTTCTGTGACTGGT
GAGTACTCAACCAAGTCATTCTGAGAATAGTGTATGCGGCGACCGAGTTGCTCTTGCCCGGCGTCAATAC
GGGATAATACCGCGCCACATAGCAGAACTTTAAAAGTGCTCATCATTGGAAAACGTTCTTCGGGGCGAAA
ACTCTCAAGGATCTTACCGCTGTTGAGATCCAGTTCGATGTAACCCACTCGTGCACCCAACTGATCTTCA
GCATCTTTTACTTTCACCAGCGTTTCTGGGTGAGCAAAAACAGGAAGGCAAAATGCCGCAAAAAAGGGAA
TAAGGGCGACACGGAAATGTTGAATACTCATACTCTTCCTTTTTCAATATTATTGAAGCATTTATCAGGG
TTATTGTCTCATGAGCGGATACATATTTGAATGTATTTAGAAAAATAAACAAATAGGGGTTCCGCGCACA
TTTCCCCGAAAAGTGCCACCTGACGTCGA
Features (pLannotate 1.2.2; 20 found; start..end, strand, type, name):
     26..78      -  misc_feature   bom (fragment): basis of mobility region from pBR322
    233..612     +  enhancer       CMV enhancer: human cytomegalovirus immediate early enhancer
    613..816     +  promoter       CMV promoter: human cytomegalovirus (CMV) immediate early promoter
    812..845     +  LTR            5' LTR (truncated) (fragment): truncated 5' long terminal repeat (LTR) from HIV-1
    861..879     +  promoter       T7 promoter: promoter for bacteriophage T7 RNA polymerase
   1315..1539    +  polyA_signal   bGH poly(A) signal: bovine growth hormone polyadenylation signal
   1543..1564    +  promoter       SV40 promoter (fragment): SV40 enhancer and early promoter
   1585..2013    +  rep_origin     f1 ori (sequence partly withheld): f1 bacteriophage origin of replication; arrow indicates direction of (+) strand synthesis
   2027..2356    +  promoter       SV40 promoter: SV40 enhancer and early promoter
   2404..2451    +  promoter       EM7 promoter: synthetic bacterial promoter&nbsp
   2470..2844    +  CDS            BleoR: antibiotic-binding protein; Sh ble from Streptoalloteichus hindustanus; confers resistance to bleomycin, phleomycin, and Zeocin™
   2854..2979    +  CDS            ble (fragment): BLE_KLEPN - Experimental evidence at protein level: Swiss-Prot protein existence level 1. Binding protein with a strong affinity to the bleomycin family of antibiotics. Binds to CL990; an antimitotic-antibiotic compound. From Klebsiella pneumoniae.
   2974..3095    +  polyA_signal   SV40 poly(A) signal: SV40 polyadenylation signal
   3168..3184    -  protein_bind   lac operator: The lac repressor binds to the lac operator to inhibit transcription in E. coli. This inhibition can be relieved by adding lactose or isopropyl-β-D-thiogalactopyranoside (IPTG). lac repressor encoded by lacI
   3192..3222    -  promoter       lac promoter: promoter for the E. coli lac operon
   3237..3258    -  protein_bind   CAP binding site: CAP binding activates transcription in the presence of cAMP. E. coli catabolite activator protein
   3271..3363    -  CDS            lacI (fragment): lac repressor; lacI; The lac repressor binds to the lac operator to inhibit transcription in E. coli. This inhibition can be relieved by adding lactose or isopropyl-β-D-thiogalactopyranoside (IPTG).
   3546..4134    -  rep_origin     ori: high-copy-number ColE1/pMB1/pBR322/pUC origin of replication
   4305..5165    -  CDS            AmpR: β-lactamase; bla; confers resistance to ampicillin, carbenicillin, and related antibiotics
   5166..5270    -  promoter       AmpR promoter: bla
