[The description below was written by a language model from this plasmid's Addgene catalogue record and pLannotate feature annotations shown in this document.]
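Description:
pST_D4NWF2_DrHD_b03_dom3 (pBS0681) is a 5.3 kb mammalian expression plasmid built on the YK 02 backbone. It carries a 393 bp insert, added by Gibson cloning, that encodes D4NWF2_DrHD_b03_dom3, a protein sequence attributed to the extremotolerant bacterium Deinococcus radiodurans. The plasmid is maintained in E. coli through a high-copy ColE1/pUC-type origin with ampicillin selection from the bla gene and its native promoter. An f1 origin is also present, which permits single-stranded DNA production.

Expression in mammalian cells is driven by the human CMV immediate-early enhancer and promoter. A T7 promoter lies just downstream, and a bovine growth hormone polyadenylation signal terminates the transcript. The feature table does not annotate the insert, but the unannotated interval between the T7 promoter and the bGH poly(A) signal is the likely site of the coding sequence. No epitope tags, signal peptides or reporters are annotated in this region, so the record does not show whether the protein is fused to anything. A second cassette places the Sh ble gene (BleoR) under tandem SV40 early and EM7 promoters, followed by an SV40 poly(A) signal. This arrangement allows Zeocin/bleomycin-family selection in both mammalian cells and bacteria. The short hits to an HIV-1 LTR, bom, lacI and lac promoter elements are fragments and appear to be backbone remnants rather than functional parts.

The construct comes from a screen of natural and designed proteins inspired by extremotolerant organisms, tested for condensate formation and for their effect on apoptosis in human cells. This protein was among the bottom performers in the apoptosis assay, inducing apoptosis rather than attenuating it. The depositor notes that pSecTag2 B served as the negative control.
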