Addgene plasmid #185207: pST_D4NWF2_DrHD_b03_dom3 (pBS0681)
Purpose: For the mammalian expression of the Deinococcus radiodurans protein D4NWF2_DrHD_b03_dom3. This is one of the bottom performing targets in our apoptosis assay (it induced apoptosis).
Depositing lab: Pamela Silver. Depositing organization: Harvard Medical School. Publication: Natural and Designed Proteins Inspired by Extremotolerant Organisms Can Form Condensates and Attenuate Apoptosis in Human Cells. Veling MT, Nguyen DT, Thadani NN, Oster ME, Rollins NJ, Brock KP, Bethel NP, Lim S, Baker D, Way JC, Marks DS, Chang RL, Silver PA. ACS Synth Biol. 2022 Mar 18;11(3):1292-1302. doi: 10.1021/acssynbio.1c00572. Epub 2022 Feb 18. PubMed 35176859.
Backbone
  Vector backbone: YK 02
  Vector type: Mammalian Expression
Growth in bacteria
  Bacterial resistance: Ampicillin, 100 μg/mL
  Growth temperature: 37°C
  Growth strain: DH5alpha
  Copy number: High Copy
Gene/Insert
  Gene/Insert name: D4NWF2_DrHD_b03_dom3
  Species: D. radiodurans
  Insert size (bp): 393
  Cloning method: Gibson Cloning
Terms and licenses: Academic/Nonprofit Terms; Industry Terms: Not Available to Industry
Depositor comments: This is one of the bottom performing targets in our apoptosis assay (it induced apoptosis). See supplemental table 2 in our paper to see its performance in our assay. The negative control for this assay is pSecTag2 B which can be obtained from Thermo here https://www.thermofisher.com/order/catalog/product/V90020
How to cite: pST_D4NWF2_DrHD_b03_dom3 (pBS0681) was a gift from Pamela Silver (Addgene plasmid # 185207 ; http://n2t.net/addgene:185207 ; RRID:Addgene_185207)
